>Addgene plasmid #146305 | pCIneo-lambdaN-HA-HsTNRC6Biso1-N-term_F | depositor full sequence | sequence record 288750 | Full Sequence
TCAATATTGGCCATTAGCCATATTATTCATTGGTTATATAGCATAAATCAATATTGGCTATTGGCCATTG
CATACGTTGTATCTATATCATAATATGTACATTTATATTGGCTCATGTCCAATATGACCGCCATGTTGGC
ATTGATTATTGACTAGTTATTAATAGTAATCAATTACGGGGTCATTAGTTCATAGCCCATATATGGAGTT
CCGCGTTACATAACTTACGGTAAATGGCCCGCCTGGCTGACCGCCCAACGACCCCCGCCCATTGACGTCA
ATAATGACGTATGTTCCCATAGTAACGCCAATAGGGACTTTCCATTGACGTCAATGGGTGGAGTATTTAC
GGTAAACTGCCCACTTGGCAGTACATCAAGTGTATCATATGCCAAGTCCGCCCCCTATTGACGTCAATGA
CGGTAAATGGCCCGCCTGGCATTATGCCCAGTACATGACCTTACGGGACTTTCCTACTTGGCAGTACATC
TACGTATTAGTCATCGCTATTACCATGGTGATGCGGTTTTGGCAGTACACCAATGGGCGTGGATAGCGGT
TTGACTCACGGGGATTTCCAAGTCTCCACCCCATTGACGTCAATGGGAGTTTGTTTTGGCACCAAAATCA
ACGGGACTTTCCAAAATGTCGTAACAACTGCGATCGCCCGCCCCGTTGACGCAAATGGGCGGTAGGCGTG
TACGGTGGGAGGTCTATATAAGCAGAGCTCGTTTAGTGAACCGTCAGATCACTAGAAGCTTTATTGCGGT
AGTTTATCACAGTTAAATTGCTAACGCAGTCAGTGCTTCTGACACAACAGTCTCGAACTTAAGCTGCAGT
GACTCTCTTAAGGTAGCCTTGCAGAAGTTGGTCGTGAGGCACTGGGCAGGTAAGTATCAAGGTTACAAGA
CAGGTTTAAGGAGACCAATAGAAACTGGGCTTGTCGAGACAGAGAAGACTCTTGCGTTTCTGATAGGCAC
CTATTGGTCTTACTGACATCCACTTTGCCTTTCTCTCCACAGGTGTCCACTCCCAGTTCAATTACAGCTC
TTAAGGCTAGAGTACTTAATACGACTCACTATAGGCTAGCCACCATGGACGCACAAACACGACGACGTGA
GCGTCGCGCTGAGAAACAAGCTCAATGGAAAGCTGCAAACCCACCGCTCGAGGCTGCCCAAGCTTACACC
ATGGCCTACCCATATGATGTTCCAGATTACGCTTCACTCGACGCGGATCCCGTCGAATTCACGCGTGGTA
CCTCTAGAGTCGACATGAGAGAGAAGGAGCAAGAAAGGGAAGAACAGTTAATGGAAGACAAGAAAAGGAA
GAAAGAGGATAAAAAGAAAAAAGAAGCCACTCAGAAGGTCACGGAACAAAAAACCAAAGTGCCCGAAGTG
ACGAAACCAAGTTTAAGCCAACCAACGGCCGCCAGCCCAATTGGCAGCTCTCCATCGCCACCAGTCAATG
GTGGCAACAATGCCAAAAGGGTGGCAGTGCCGAACGGACAACCGCCAAGCGCCGCCCGCTACATGCCTCG
GGAGGTGCCGCCGCGATTCCGTTGCCAGCAGGACCACAAAGTGTTACTAAAACGTGGGCAGCCCCCTCCA
CCGTCCTGCATGCTCCTTGGGGGTGGGGCAGGGCCTCCTCCCTGCACAGCACCTGGAGCAAACCCAAACA
ACGCACAAGTGACAGGAGCGCTGCTGCAGAGTGAGAGTGGGACTGCGCCAGACTCAACCCTTGGAGGTGC
TGCTGCTTCAAATTATGCAAATTCCACTTGGGGCTCGGGAGCCTCCTCCAACAACGGCACCTCCCCCAAC
CCAATTCACATCTGGGACAAGGTGATTGTAGACGGGTCTGACATGGAAGAGTGGCCTTGTATTGCCAGCA
AAGACACTGAATCTTCTTCCGAAAACACCACCGATAACAACAGTGCCTCGAACCCTGGCTCTGAGAAGAG
CACTCTGCCAGGAAGCACCACTAGTAACAAAGGAAAAGGGAGCCAGTGCCAGTCTGCAAGTTCTGGGAAC
GAATGTAATCTTGGGGTCTGGAAATCTGACCCTAAGGCTAAATCTGTTCAATCTTCCAACTCTACTACAG
AGAACAACAATGGACTAGGAAATTGGAGGAATGTGAGTGGTCAGGATAGAATTGGACCTGGCTCTGGCTT
CAGCAACTTTAACCCAAATAGCAACCCATCTGCCTGGCCAGCACTGGTCCAAGAAGGAACTTCTAGGAAA
GGGGCATTGGAAACAGATAATAGTAATTCCAGTGCACAGGTTAGCACAGTAGGTCAGACATCCAGGGAAC
AGCAGTCAAAGATGGAAAATGCGGGTGTTAATTTTGTTGTCTCTGGCAGAGAACAGGCTCAAATTCATAA
CACTGATGGACCAAAAAATGGAAACACTAACTCCTTGAACTTAAGTTCACCAAACCCCATGGAGAATAAG
GGAATGCCCTTTGGAATGGGCTTGGGGAACACCTCCAGGAGCACTGATGCCCCTTCACAAAGCACTGGAG
ATCGAAAGACTGGGAGTGTTGGATCTTGGGGTGCAGCTAGGGGGCCTTCTGGAACTGACACAGTCTCTGG
ACAAAGCAATTCTGGAAACAATGGGAACAATGGAAAAGAGAGAGAGGACTCCTGGAAAGGAGCTTCTGTT
CAGAAATCAACTGGGTCAAAAAATGACTCTTGGGACAACAATAACAGGTCTACGGGTGGGTCCTGGAACT
TTGGCCCCCAGGACTCTAATGACAACAAATGGGGTGAAGGGAACAAAATGACATCTGGGGTCTCTCAGGG
AGAATGGAAACAGCCGACTGGGTCTGATGAGTTGAAAATTGGAGAATGGAGTGGTCCAAACCAACCAAAT
TCTAGCACTGGAGCATGGGACAATCAAAAGGGCCACCCCCTCCCTGAAAACCAAGGCAATGCCCAGGCTC
CCTGTTGGGGAAGATCTTCCAGCTCCACAGGAAGTGAAGTTGGAGGTCAAAGCACTGGAAGCAACCACAA
AGCAGGAAGTAGTGACAGTCATAACTCTGGCCGTCGGTCGTACAGGCCCACACATCCTGATTGTCAGGCT
GTCTTGCAGACTCTTTTGAGCCGAACTGATTTGGACCCCAGGGTGCTCTCAAACACTGGCTGGGGCCAAA
CTCAAATTAAGCAGGACACAGTGTGGGACATTGAAGAGGTGCCAAGGCCTGAGGGGAAATCTGACAAAGG
AACTGAGGGGTGGGAGAGCGCTGCCACACAGACCAAGAACTCAGGGGGCTGGGGAGATGCACCCAGCCAA
AGCAATCAAATGAAGTCTGGATGGGGGGAGCTCTCAGCCTCTACAGAGTGGAAAGACCCCAAGAACACAG
GAGGCTGGAATGACTACAAGAACAACAACTCTTCCAACTGGGGAGGAGGACGACCTGATGAAAAGACACC
TTCCTCTTGGAATGAGAATCCCAGCAAGGATCAGGGGTGGGGAGGTGGACGCCAGCCCAATCAAGGATGG
TCTTCTGGAAAGAATGGTTGGGGGGAGGAAGTCGATCAGACAAAAAACAGCAATTGGGAAAGTTCTGCAA
GTAAACCTGTGTCTGGGTGGGGTGAAGGAGGGCAGAATGAAATCGGGACTTGGGGTAATGGTGGCAATGC
AAGCCTAGCTTCAAAAGGTGGGTGGGAGGATTGCAAAAGATCCCCAGCATGGAATGAGACGGGCCGACAG
CCCAATTCCTGGAATAAACAACACCAACAGCAGCAGCCCCCACAGCAGCCGCCGCCACCACAACCAGAGG
CTTCTGGTTCGTGGGGAGGCCCACCCCCACCACCTCCAGGCAACGTTCGACCTTCCAATTCCAGCTGGAG
CAGCGGGCCACAGCCTGCAACACCTAAGGATGAGGAACCCAGTGGTTGGGAAGAGCCATCCCCACAGTCA
ATTAGTCGGAAAATGGACATTGATGATGGCACTTCAGCATGGGGAGACCCTAACAGTTATAACTACAAGA
ATGTGAATCTGTGGGATAAGAATTCCCAAGGGGGCCCAGCACCTCGAGAACCAAACCTGCCCACCCCAAT
GACCAGTAAATCGGCATCAGATTCCAAATCTATGCAAGACGGCTGGGGGGAGAGTGACGGGCCAGTCACA
GGAGCTCGCCATCCCAGCTGGGAAGAGGAGGAGGATGGAGGAGTCTGGAACACCACTGGCTCTCAGGGCA
GTGCTTCCTCCCACAACTCAGCAAGCTGGGGACAAGGAGGAAAGAAACAAATGAAGGCGGCCGCTTCCCT
TTAGTGAGGGTTAATGCTTCGAGCAGACATGATAAGATACATTGATGAGTTTGGACAAACCACAACTAGA
ATGCAGTGAAAAAAATGCTTTATTTGTGAAATTTGTGATGCTATTGCTTTATTTGTAACCATTATAAGCT
GCAATAAACAAGTTAACAACAACAATTGCATTCATTTTATGTTTCAGGTTCAGGGGGAGATGTGGGAGGT
TTTTTAAAGCAAGTAAAACCTCTACAAATGTGGTAAAATCCGATAAGGATCGATCCGGGCTGGCGTAATA
GCGAAGAGGCCCGCACCGATCGCCCTTCCCAACAGTTGCGCAGCCTGAATGGCGAATGG
[124 nt withheld, positions 4610-4733]
C
[91 nt withheld, positions 4735-4825]
A
[49 nt withheld, positions 4827-4875]
CCTTTGACGTTGGAGTCCACGTTCTTT
[37 nt withheld, positions 4903-4939]
ACCCTATCTCGGTCTATTCTTTTGATTTATAAGGGATTTTGCCGATTTCGGCCTATTGGTTAAAAAATGA
GCTGATTTAACAAAAATTTAACGCGAATTTTAACAAAATATTAACGCTTACAATTTCCTGATGCGGTATT
TTCTCCTTACGCATCTGTGCGGTATTTCACACCGCATACGCGGATCTGCGCAGCACCATGGCCTGAAATA
ACCTCTGAAAGAGGAACTTGGTTAGGTACCTTCTGAGGCGGAAAGAACCAGCTGTGGAATGTGTGTCAGT
TAGGGTGTGGAAAGTCCCCAGGCTCCCCAGCAGGCAGAAGTATGCAAAGCATGCATCTCAATTAGTCAGC
AACCAGGTGTGGAAAGTCCCCAGGCTCCCCAGCAGGCAGAAGTATGCAAAGCATGCATCTCAATTAGTCA
GCAACCATAGTCCCGCCCCTAACTCCGCCCATCCCGCCCCTAACTCCGCCCAGTTCCGCCCATTCTCCGC
CCCATGGCTGACTAATTTTTTTTATTTATGCAGAGGCCGAGGCCGCCTCGGCCTCTGAGCTATTCCAGAA
GTAGTGAGGAGGCTTTTTTGGAGGCCTAGGCTTTTGCAAAAAGCTTGATTCTTCTGACACAACAGTCTCG
AACTTAAGGCTAGAGCCACCATGATTGAACAAGATGGATTGCACGCAGGTTCTCCGGCCGCTTGGGTGGA
GAGGCTATTCGGCTATGACTGGGCACAACAGACAATCGGCTGCTCTGATGCCGCCGTGTTCCGGCTGTCA
GCGCAGGGGCGCCCGGTTCTTTTTGTCAAGACCGACCTGTCCGGTGCCCTGAATGAACTGCAGGACGAGG
CAGCGCGGCTATCGTGGCTGGCCACGACGGGCGTTCCTTGCGCAGCTGTGCTCGACGTTGTCACTGAAGC
GGGAAGGGACTGGCTGCTATTGGGCGAAGTGCCGGGGCAGGATCTCCTGTCATCTCACCTTGCTCCTGCC
GAGAAAGTATCCATCATGGCTGATGCAATGCGGCGGCTGCATACGCTTGATCCGGCTACCTGCCCATTCG
ACCACCAAGCGAAACATCGCATCGAGCGAGCACGTACTCGGATGGAAGCCGGTCTTGTCGATCAGGATGA
TCTGGACGAAGAGCATCAGGGGCTCGCGCCAGCCGAACTGTTCGCCAGGCTCAAGGCGCGCATGCCCGAC
GGCGAGGATCTCGTCGTGACCCATGGCGATGCCTGCTTGCCGAATATCATGGTGGAAAATGGCCGCTTTT
CTGGATTCATCGACTGTGGCCGGCTGGGTGTGGCGGACCGCTATCAGGACATAGCGTTGGCTACCCGTGA
TATTGCTGAAGAGCTTGGCGGCGAATGGGCTGACCGCTTCCTCGTGCTTTACGGTATCGCCGCTCCCGAT
TCGCAGCGCATCGCCTTCTATCGCCTTCTTGACGAGTTCTTCTGAGCGGGACTCTGGGGTTCGAAATGAC
CGACCAAGCGACGCCCAACCTGCCATCACGATGGCCGCAATAAAATATCTTTATTTTCATTACATCTGTG
TGTTGGTTTTTTGTGTGAATCGATAGCGATAAGGATCCGCGTATGGTGCACTCTCAGTACAATCTGCTCT
GATGCCGCATAGTTAAGCCAGCCCCGACACCCGCCAACACCCGCTGACGCGCCCTGACGGGCTTGTCTGC
TCCCGGCATCCGCTTACAGACAAGCTGTGACCGTCTCCGGGAGCTGCATGTGTCAGAGGTTTTCACCGTC
ATCACCGAAACGCGCGAGACGAAAGGGCCTCGTGATACGCCTATTTTTATAGGTTAATGTCATGATAATA
ATGGTTTCTTAGACGTCAGGTGGCACTTTTCGGGGAAATGTGCGCGGAACCCCTATTTGTTTATTTTTCT
AAATACATTCAAATATGTATCCGCTCATGAGACAATAACCCTGATAAATGCTTCAATAATATTGAAAAAG
GAAGAGTATGAGTATTCAACATTTCCGTGTCGCCCTTATTCCCTTTTTTGCGGCATTTTGCCTTCCTGTT
TTTGCTCACCCAGAAACGCTGGTGAAAGTAAAAGATGCTGAAGATCAGTTGGGTGCACGAGTGGGTTACA
TCGAACTGGATCTCAACAGCGGTAAGATCCTTGAGAGTTTTCGCCCCGAAGAACGTTTTCCAATGATGAG
CACTTTTAAAGTTCTGCTATGTGGCGCGGTATTATCCCGTATTGACGCCGGGCAAGAGCAACTCGGTCGC
CGCATACACTATTCTCAGAATGACTTGGTTGAGTACTCACCAGTCACAGAAAAGCATCTTACGGATGGCA
TGACAGTAAGAGAATTATGCAGTGCTGCCATAACCATGAGTGATAACACTGCGGCCAACTTACTTCTGAC
AACGATCGGAGGACCGAAGGAGCTAACCGCTTTTTTGCACAACATGGGGGATCATGTAACTCGCCTTGAT
CGTTGGGAACCGGAGCTGAATGAAGCCATACCAAACGACGAGCGTGACACCACGATGCCTGTAGCAATGG
CAACAACGTTGCGCAAACTATTAACTGGCGAACTACTTACTCTAGCTTCCCGGCAACAATTAATAGACTG
GATGGAGGCGGATAAAGTTGCAGGACCACTTCTGCGCTCGGCCCTTCCGGCTGGCTGGTTTATTGCTGAT
AAATCTGGAGCCGGTGAGCGTGGGTCTCGCGGTATCATTGCAGCACTGGGGCCAGATGGTAAGCCCTCCC
GTATCGTAGTTATCTACACGACGGGGAGTCAGGCAACTATGGATGAACGAAATAGACAGATCGCTGAGAT
AGGTGCCTCACTGATTAAGCATTGGTAACTGTCAGACCAAGTTTACTCATATATACTTTAGATTGATTTA
AAACTTCATTTTTAATTTAAAAGGATCTAGGTGAAGATCCTTTTTGATAATCTCATGACCAAAATCCCTT
AACGTGAGTTTTCGTTCCACTGAGCGTCAGACCCCGTAGAAAAGATCAAAGGATCTTCTTGAGATCCTTT
TTTTCTGCGCGTAATCTGCTGCTTGCAAACAAAAAAACCACCGCTACCAGCGGTGGTTTGTTTGCCGGAT
CAAGAGCTACCAACTCTTTTTCCGAAGGTAACTGGCTTCAGCAGAGCGCAGATACCAAATACTGTTCTTC
TAGTGTAGCCGTAGTTAGGCCACCACTTCAAGAACTCTGTAGCACCGCCTACATACCTCGCTCTGCTAAT
CCTGTTACCAGTGGCTGCTGCCAGTGGCGATAAGTCGTGTCTTACCGGGTTGGACTCAAGACGATAGTTA
CCGGATAAGGCGCAGCGGTCGGGCTGAACGGGGGGTTCGTGCACACAGCCCAGCTTGGAGCGAACGACCT
ACACCGAACTGAGATACCTACAGCGTGAGCTATGAGAAAGCGCCACGCTTCCCGAAGGGAGAAAGGCGGA
CAGGTATCCGGTAAGCGGCAGGGTCGGAACAGGAGAGCGCACGAGGGAGCTTCCAGGGGGAAACGCCTGG
TATCTTTATAGTCCTGTCGGGTTTCGCCACCTCTGACTTGAGCGTCGATTTTTGTGATGCTCGTCAGGGG
GGCGGAGCCTATGGAAAAACGCCAGCAACGCGGCCTTTTTACGGTTCCTGGCCTTTTGCTGGCCTTTTGC
TCACATGGCTCGACAGATCT
Features (pLannotate 1.2.2; 21 found; start..end, strand, type, name):
    140..517     +  enhancer       CMV enhancer: human cytomegalovirus immediate early enhancer
    518..729     +  promoter       CMV promoter: human cytomegalovirus (CMV) immediate early promoter
    890..1022    +  intron         chimeric intron: chimera between introns from human β-globin and immunoglobulin heavy chain genes
   1067..1085    +  promoter       T7 promoter: promoter for bacteriophage T7 RNA polymerase
   1095..1169    +  CDS            N (fragment): REGN_LAMBD - Experimental evidence at protein level: Swiss-Prot protein existence level 1. Plays a role as a transcriptional antitermination factor that allows the virus to initiate its lytic phase. Activates expression of the delayed viral early genes by modifying host RNA polymerase (RNAP) into a form that is resistant to termination signals. This antitermination function requires the host NusA protein which serves to stabilize the interaction between antitermination protein N and host RNA polymerase. From Escherichia phage lambda (Bacteriophage lambda).
   1197..1224    +  CDS            3xHA (fragment): three tandem HA epitope tags
   1275..4256    +  CDS            TNRC6B (fragment): TNR6B_HUMAN - Also known as KIAA1093. Experimental evidence at protein level: Swiss-Prot protein existence level 1. Plays a role in RNA-mediated gene silencing by both micro- RNAs (miRNAs) and short interfering RNAs (siRNAs) (PubMed:16289642, PubMed:19167051, PubMed:19304925, PubMed:32354837). Required for miRNA- dependent translational repression and siRNA-dependent endonucleolytic cleavage of complementary mRNAs by argonaute family proteins (PubMed:16289642, PubMed:19167051, PubMed:19304925, PubMed:32354837). As scaffolding protein associates with argonaute proteins bound to partially comple
   4268..4285    -  promoter       T3 promoter (fragment): promoter for bacteriophage T3 RNA polymerase
   4303..4424    -  polyA_signal   SV40 poly(A) signal: SV40 polyadenylation signal
   4447..4515    -  CDS            large T antigen (fragment): large T antigen from SV40 (simian virus 40)
   4539..4606    +  CDS            lacZα (fragment): LacZα fragment of β-galactosidase; lacZ fragment
   4610..5038    +  rep_origin     f1 ori (sequence partly withheld): f1 bacteriophage origin of replication; arrow indicates direction of (+) strand synthesis
   5066..5117    -  misc_feature   bom (fragment): basis of mobility region from pBR322
   5182..5539    +  promoter       SV40 promoter: SV40 enhancer and early promoter
   5590..6381    +  CDS            neo: KKA2_KLEPN - Also known as kan, nptII. Experimental evidence at protein level: Swiss-Prot protein existence level 1. Resistance to kanamycin, neomycin, paromomycin, ribostamycin, butirosin and gentamicin B. From Klebsiella pneumoniae.
   6448..6496    +  polyA_signal   poly(A) signal: synthetic polyadenylation signal
   6516..6570    -  misc_feature   bom (fragment): basis of mobility region from pBR322
   6672..6707    -  CDS            rop (fragment): Rop protein, which maintains plasmids at low copy number; rop
   6802..6906    +  promoter       AmpR promoter: bla
   6907..7767    +  CDS            AmpR: β-lactamase; bla; confers resistance to ampicillin, carbenicillin, and related antibiotics
   7938..8526    +  rep_origin     ori: high-copy-number ColE1/pMB1/pBR322/pUC origin of replication
