[The description below was written by a language model from this plasmid's Addgene catalogue record and pLannotate feature annotations shown in this document.]
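Description:
pCIneo-lambdaN-HA-HsTNRC6Biso1-N-term_F is a mammalian expression plasmid of about 8.6 kb built on the pCI-neo backbone. It encodes the N-terminal portion of human TNRC6B isoform 1, a GW182-family scaffold protein that works with Argonaute proteins in miRNA- and siRNA-mediated silencing. In bacteria the plasmid replicates from a high-copy ColE1/pUC-type origin and is selected with ampicillin through the β-lactamase gene. An f1 origin is also present and allows single-stranded DNA production. For mammalian cells, a separate cassette places the neomycin phosphotransferase gene under the SV40 enhancer/early promoter with a synthetic poly(A) signal. This arrangement permits G418 selection of stable transfectants.

The expression unit is driven by the CMV immediate-early enhancer and promoter, followed by a chimeric β-globin/immunoglobulin intron that generally improves transcript processing and expression. It ends in an SV40 polyadenylation signal. A T7 promoter lies just upstream of the coding region and a T3 promoter fragment lies downstream. The open reading frame starts with a short fragment of the bacteriophage lambda N protein, continues through an HA epitope (annotated as a partial match to a 3xHA tag), and then runs into roughly 3 kb of TNRC6B sequence. The lambda N peptide binds boxB RNA hairpins, so the fusion can be artificially tethered to a reporter mRNA carrying boxB sites. The HA tag allows detection or immunoprecipitation.

The associated publication title indicates that such constructs were used to test which TNRC6 regions can silence bound transcripts independently of Argonaute. The exact residue boundaries of the fragment are not stated in the record. The depositor also notes that the supplied sequence may be theoretical.
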