Addgene plasmid #146305: pCIneo-lambdaN-HA-HsTNRC6Biso1-N-term_F
Purpose: Mammalian Expression of HsTNRC6Biso1-Nterm
Depositing lab: Elisa Izaurralde. Depositing organization: Max Planck Institute for Developmental Biology. Publication: The C-terminal domains of human TNRC6A, TNRC6B, and TNRC6C silence bound transcripts independently of Argonaute proteins. Lazzaretti D, Tournier I, Izaurralde E. RNA. 2009 Jun . 15(6):1059-66. 10.1261/rna.1606309 PubMed 19383768.
Backbone
  Vector backbone: pCI-neo
  Vector type: Mammalian Expression
Growth in bacteria
  Bacterial resistance: Ampicillin, 100 μg/mL
  Growth temperature: 37°C
  Growth strain: DH5alpha
  Copy number: High Copy
Gene/Insert
  Gene/Insert name: HsTNRC6Biso1-Nterm
  Species: H. sapiens (human)
  Entrez Gene: TNRC6B (a.k.a. GDSBA)
  Cloning method: Unknown
Terms and licenses: Academic/Nonprofit Terms; Industry Terms: Not Available to Industry
Depositor comments: sequence given by NCBI: NM_015088.2 Plasmids from this collection were made available to the research community and donated after the lab closed. Please note that the sequence provided by the depositing laboratory may be theoretical/predicted or based on Sanger sequencing results. There may be discrepancies between sequencing results obtained by Addgene and the depositor sequence. If an Addgene verified sequence is not available, please contact before placing your order to request that our lab fully sequence the plasmid.
How to cite: pCIneo-lambdaN-HA-HsTNRC6Biso1-N-term_F was a gift from Elisa Izaurralde (Addgene plasmid # 146305 ; http://n2t.net/addgene:146305 ; RRID:Addgene_146305)
